>Addgene plasmid #163350 | pMY-MCS-GSG-eGFP | addgene full sequence | sequence record 322096 | Addgene NGS Result
CCCGAAAAGTGCCACCTGCATAATGAAAGACCCCACCTGTAGGTTTGGCAAGCTAGCTTAAGTAACGCCA
TTTTGCAAGGCATGGAAAAATACATAACTGAGAATAGAAAAGTTCAGATCAAGGTCAGGAACAGATGGAA
CAGCTGAATATGGGCCAAACAGGATATCTGTGGTAAGCAGTTCCTGCCCCGGCTCAGGGCCAAGAACAGA
TGGAACAGCTGAATATGGGCCAAACAGGATATCTGTGGTAAGCAGTTCCTGCCCCGGCTCAGGGCCAAGA
ACAGATGGTCCCCAGATGCGGTCCAGCCCTCAGCAGTTTCTAGAGAACCATCAGATGTTTCCAGGGTGCC
CCAAGGACCTGAAATGACCCTGTGCCTTATTTGAACTAACCAATCAGTTCGCTTCTCGCTTCTGTTCGCG
CGCTTCTGCTCCCCGAGCTCAATAAAAGAGCCCACAACCCCTCACTCGGCGCGCCAGTCCTCCGATTGAC
TGAGTCGCCCGGGTACCCGTATTCCCAATAAAGCCTCTTGCTGTTTGCATCCGAATCGTGGACTCGCTGA
TCCTTGGGAGGGTCTCCTCAGATTGATTGACTGCCCACCTCGGGGGTCTTTCATTTGGAGGTTCCACCGA
GATTTGGAGACCCCTGCCCAGGGACCACCGACCCCCCCGCCGGGAGGTAAGCTGGCCAGCGGTCGTTTCG
TGTCTGTCTCTGTCTTTGTGCGTGTTTGTGCCGGCATCTAATGTTTGCGCCTGCGTCTGTACTAGTTAGC
TAACTAGCTCTGTATCTGGCGGACCCGTGGTGGAACTGACGAGTTCGGAACACCCGGCCGCAACCCTGGG
AGACGTCCCAGGGACTTCGGGGGCCGTTTTTGTGGCCCGACCTGAGTCCAAAAATCCCGATCGTTTTGGA
CTCTTTGGTGCACCCCCCTAATAGGAGGGATATGTGGTTCTGGTAGGAGACGAGAACCTAAAACAGTTCC
CGCCTCCGTCTGAATTTTTGCTTTCGGTTTGGGACCGAAGCCGCGCCGCGCGTCTTGTCTGCTGCAGCAT
CGTTCTGTGTTGTCTCTGTCTGACTGTGTTTCTGTATTTGTCTGAAAATTAGGGCCAGACTGTTACCACT
CCCTTAAGTTTGACCTTAGGTCACTGGAAAGATGTCGAGCGGATCGCTCACAACCAGTCGGTAGATGTCA
AGAAGAGACGTTGGGTTACCTTCTGCTCTGCAGAATGGCCAACCTTTAACGTCGGATGGCCGCGAGACGG
CACCTTTAACCGAGACCTCATCACCCAGGTTAAGATCAAGGTCTTTTCACCTGGCCCGCATGGACACCCA
GACCAGGTCCCCTACATCGTGACCTGGGAAGCCTTGGCTTTTGACCCCCCTCCCTGGGTCAAGCCCTTTG
TACACCCTAAGCCTCCGCCTCCTCTTCCTCCATCCGCCCCGTCTCTCCCCCTTGAACCTCCTCGTTCGAC
CCCGCCTCGATCCTCCCTTTATCCAGCCCTCACTCCTTCTCTAGGCGCCCCCATATGGCCATATGAGATC
TTATATGGGGCACCCCCGCCCCTTGTAAACTTCCCTGACCCTGACATGACAAGAGTTACTAACAGCCCCT
CTCTCCAAGCTCACTTACAGGCTCTCTACTTAGTCCAGCACGAAGTCTGGAGACCTCTGGCGGCAGCCTA
CCAAGAACAACTGGACCGACCGGCCGGTGGTACCTCACCCTTACCGAGTCGGCGACACAGTGTGGGTCCG
CCGACACCAGACTAAGAACCTAGAACCTCGCTGGAAAGGACCTTACACAGTCCTGCTGACCACCCCCACC
GCCCTCAAAGTAGACGGCATCGCAGCTTGGATACACGCCGCCCACGTGAAGGCTGCCGACCCCGGGGGTG
GACCATCCTCTAGACTGCCGGATCTAGCTAGTTAATTAACTCCGTGGATCCGGTCGTGCGGCCGCACGGA
AACGCGTGGCCTGGCATGCCGCGACGTCGACGGATCTGGCATGGTGAGCAAGGGCGAGGAGCTGTTCACC
GGGGTGGTGCCCATCCTGGTCGAGCTGGACGGCGACGTAAACGGCCACAAGTTCAGCGTGTCCGGCGAGG
GCGAGGGCGATGCCACCTACGGCAAGCTGACCCTGAAGTTCATCTGCACCACCGGCAAGCTGCCCGTGCC
CTGGCCCACCCTCGTGACCACCCTGACCTACGGCGTGCAGTGCTTCAGCCGCTACCCCGACCACATGAAG
CAGCACGACTTCTTCAAGTCCGCCATGCCCGAAGGCTACGTCCAGGAGCGCACCATCTTCTTCAAGGACG
ACGGCAACTACAAGACCCGCGCCGAGGTGAAGTTCGAGGGCGACACCCTGGTGAACCGCATCGAGCTGAA
GGGCATCGACTTCAAGGAGGACGGCAACATCCTGGGGCACAAGCTGGAGTACAACTACAACAGCCACAAC
GTCTATATCATGGCCGACAAGCAGAAGAACGGCATCAAGGTGAACTTCAAGATCCGCCACAACATCGAGG
ACGGCAGCGTGCAGCTCGCCGACCACTACCAGCAGAACACCCCCATCGGCGACGGCCCCGTGCTGCTGCC
CGACAACCACTACCTGAGCACCCAGTCCGCCCTGAGCAAAGACCCCAACGAGAAGCGCGATCACATGGTC
CTGCTGGAGTTCGTGACCGCCGCCGGGATCACTCTCGGCATGGACGAGCTGTACAAGTAAAAGCTTGAGT
ACATCGATTGCATTGGGTCGATCGACCGGGCCGCCAGCACAGTGGTCGATCGAGGGGGGGCCCGCGATTA
GTCCAATTTGTTAAAGACAGGATATCAGTGGTCCAGGCTCTAGTTTTGACTCAACAATATCACCAGCTGA
AGCCTATAGAGTACGAGCCATAGATAGAATAAAAGATTTTATTTAGTCTCCAGAAAAAGGGGGGAATGAA
AGACCCCACCTGTAGGTTTGGCAAGCTAGCTTAAGTAACGCCATTTTGCAAGGCATGGAAAATACATAAC
TGAGAATAGAGAAGTTCAGATCAAGGTTAGGAACAGAGAGACAGCAGAATATGGGCCAAACAGGATATCT
GTGGTAAGCAGTTCCTGCCCCGGCTCAGGGCCAAGAACAGTTGGAACAGCAGAATATGGGCCAAACAGGA
TATCTGTGGTAAGCAGTTCCTGCCCCGGCTCAGGGCCAAGAACAGATGGTCCCCAGATGCGGTCCCGCCC
TCAGCAGTTTCTAGAGAACCATCAGATGTTTCCAGGGTGCCCCAAGGACCTGAAATGACCCTGTGCCTTA
TTTGAACTAACCAATCAGTTCGCTTCTCGCTTCTGTTCGCGCGCTTCTGCTCCCCGAGCTCAATAAAAGA
GCCCACAACCCCTCACTCGGCGCGCCAGTCCTCCGATAGACTGCGTCGCCCGGGTACCCGTGTATCCAAT
AAACCCTCTTGCAGTTGCATCCGACTTGTGGTCTCGCTGTTCCTTGGGAGGGTCTCCTCTGAGTGATTGA
CTACCCGTCAGCGGGGGTCTTTCACATGCAGCATGTATCAAAATTAATTTGGTTTTTTTTCTTAAGTATT
TACATTAAATGGCCATAGTTGCATTAATGAATCGGCCAACGCGCGGGGAGAGGCGGTTTGCGTATTGGGC
GCTCTTCCGCTTCCTCGCTCACTGACTCGCTGCGCTCGGTCGTTCGGCTGCGGCGAGCGGTATCAGCTCA
CTCAAAGGCGGTAATACGGTTATCCACAGAATCAGGGGATAACGCAGGAAAGAACATGTGAGCAAAAGGC
CAGCAAAAGGCCAGGAACCGTAAAAAGGCCGCGTTGCTGGCGTTTTTCCATAGGCTCCGCACCCCTGACG
AGCATCACAAAAATCGACGCTCAAGTCAGAGGTGGCGAAACCCGACAGGACTATAAAGATACCAGGCGTT
TCCCCCTGGAAGCTCCCTCGTGCGCTCTCCTGTTCCGACCCTGCCGCTTACCGGATACCTGTCCGCCTTT
CTCCCTTCGGGAAGCGTGGCGCTTTCTCATAGCTCACGCTGTAGGTATCTCAGTTCGGTGTAGGTCGTTC
GCTCCAAGCTGGGCTGTGTGCACGAACCCCCCGTTCAGCCCGACCGCTGCGCCTTATCCGGTAACTATCG
TCTTGAGTCCAACCCGGTAAGACACGACTTATCGCCACTGGCAGCAGCCACTGGTAACAGGATTAGCAGA
GCGAGGTATGTAGGCGGTGCTACAGAGTTCTTGAAGTGGTGGCCTAACTACGGCTACACTAGAAGAACAG
TATTTGGTATCTGCGCTCTGCTGAAGCCAGTTACCTTCGGAAAAAGAGTTGGTAGCTCTTGATCCGGCAA
ACAAACCACCGCTGGTAGCGGTGGTTTTTTTGTTTGCAAGCAGCAGATTACGCGCAGAAAAAAAGGATCT
CAAGAAGATCCTTTGATCTTTTCTACGGGGTCTGACGCTCAGTGGAACGAAAACTCACGTTAAGGGATTT
TGGTCATGAGATTATCAAAAAGGATCTTCACCTAGATCCTTTTGCGGCCGGCCGCAAATCAATCTAAAGT
ATATATGAGTAAACTTGGTCTGACAGTTACCAATGCTTAATCAGTGAGGCACCTATCTCAGCGATCTGTC
TATTTCGTTCATCCATAGTTGCCTGACTCCCCGTCGTGTAGATAACTACGATACGGGAGGGCTTACCATC
TGGCCCCAGTGCTGCAATGATACCGCGAGACCCACGCTCACCGGCTCCAGATTTATCAGCAATAAACCAG
CCAGCCGGAAGGGCCGAGCGCAGAAGTGGTCCTGCAACTTTATCCGCCTCCATCCAGTCTATTAATTGTT
GCCGGGAAGCTAGAGTAAGTAGTTCGCCAGTTAATAGTTTGCGCAACGTTGTTGCCATTGCTACAGGCAT
CGTGGTGTCACGCTCGTCGTTTGGTATGGCTTCATTCAGCTCCGGTTCCCAACGATCAAGGCGAGTTACA
TGATCCCCCATGTTGTGCAAAAAAGCGGTTAGCTCCTTCGGTCCTCCGATCGTTGTCAGAAGTAAGTTGG
CCGCAGTGTTATCACTCATGGTTATGGCAGCACTGCATAATTCTCTTACTGTCATGCCATCCGTAAGATG
CTTTTCTGTGACTGGTGAGTACTCAACCAAGTCATTCTGAGAATAGTGTATGCGGCGACCGAGTTGCTCT
TGCCCGGCGTCAATACGGGATAATACCGCGCCACATAGCAGAACTTTAAAAGTGCTCATCATTGGAAAAC
GTTCTTCGGGGCGAAAACTCTCAAGGATCTTACCGCTGTTGAGATCCAGTTCGATGTAACCCACTCGTGC
ACCCAACTGATCTTCAGCATCTTTTACTTTCACCAGCGTTTCTGGGTGAGCAAAAACAGGAAGGCAAAAT
GCCGCAAAAAAGGGAATAAGGGCGACACGGAAATGTTGAATACTCATACTCTTCCTTTTTCAATATTATT
GAAGCATTTATCAGGGTTATTGTCTCATGAGCGGATACATATTTGAATGTATTTAGAAAAATAAACAAAT
AGGGGTTCCGCGCACATTTC
Features (pLannotate 1.2.2; 11 found; start..end, strand, type, name):
     22..615     +  LTR            LTR: long terminal repeat from Moloney murine leukemia virus
    746..1044    +  misc_feature   MMLV Ψ (fragment): packaging signal of Moloney murine leukemia virus (MMLV)
   1103..1519    +  CDS            gag (truncated): truncated Moloney murine leukemia virus (MMLV) gag gene lacking the start codon
   1529..1907    +  misc_feature   pol region: Moloney murine leukemia virus (MMLV) pol region containing the splice acceptor site
   2001..2720    +  CDS            EGFP: the original enhanced GFP (Yang et al., 1996) mammalian codon-optimized
   2795..2893    +  CDS            env (fragment): murine leukemia virus gPr80 envelope polyprotein precursor; env; proteolytically cleaved into gp70SU and p15TM subunits
   2935..3524    +  LTR            LTR: long terminal repeat from Moloney murine leukemia virus
   3590..3642    -  CDS            lacI (fragment): lac repressor; lacI; The lac repressor binds to the lac operator to inhibit transcription in E. coli. This inhibition can be relieved by adding lactose or isopropyl-β-D-thiogalactopyranoside (IPTG).
   3825..4413    -  rep_origin     ori: high-copy-number ColE1/pMB1/pBR322/pUC origin of replication
   4577..5437    -  CDS            AmpR: β-lactamase; bla; confers resistance to ampicillin, carbenicillin, and related antibiotics
   5438..5542    -  promoter       AmpR promoter: bla
