[The description below was written by a language model from this plasmid's Addgene catalogue record and pLannotate feature annotations shown in this document.]
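Description:
pMY-MCS-GSG-eGFP is an empty gammaretroviral expression backbone of about 5.5 kb, built on the pMY vector and intended for making C-terminal GFP fusions of a gene of interest in mammalian cells. It carries no insert. As the name indicates, a multiple cloning site sits upstream of a short Gly-Ser-Gly linker and the EGFP coding sequence, so that an open reading frame cloned in frame and without a stop codon is expressed as a protein–GSG–EGFP fusion. In bacteria the plasmid is maintained through a high-copy ColE1/pUC-type origin and selected with ampicillin via the β-lactamase gene and its own promoter. A short lacI fragment near the origin is a backbone remnant with no evident function.

The viral portion is flanked by two Moloney murine leukemia virus-type long terminal repeats. No separate internal promoter is annotated, so transcription of the cloned cassette presumably depends on the 5′ LTR, with the 3′ LTR providing polyadenylation. Downstream of the 5′ LTR are the Ψ packaging signal, a truncated gag segment lacking its start codon (which extends the packaging signal), and a pol-derived region carrying the splice acceptor, an arrangement that allows both packaging of the full-length RNA and production of a spliced message for the transgene. A small env fragment remains between EGFP and the 3′ LTR. Because functional gag, pol and env are absent, these must be supplied in trans by a packaging system to produce replication-defective particles.

The vector belongs to a retroviral toolbox developed for overexpression and genetic perturbation in primary lymphocytes. The depositors caution that EGFP may not be strictly monomeric, which could influence results in protein localization studies.
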