Addgene plasmid #163350: pMY-MCS-GSG-eGFP
Purpose: (Empty Backbone) Retroviral backbone for in-frame cloning of a C-terminally GFP labeled gene of interest.
Depositing lab: Louis Ates & Teunis Geijtenbeek. Depositing organization: Academic Medical Center, University of Amsterdam. Publication: An optimized retroviral toolbox for overexpression and genetic perturbation of primary lymphocytes. van der Donk LEH, van der Spek J, van Duivenvoorde T, Ten Brink MS, Geijtenbeek TBH, Kuijl CP, van Heijst JWJ, Ates LS. Biol Open. 2022 Feb 15;11(2):bio059032. doi: 10.1242/bio.059032. Epub 2022 Mar 1. PubMed 35229875.
Backbone
  Vector backbone: pMY
  Vector type: Mammalian Expression, Retroviral
Growth in bacteria
  Bacterial resistance: Ampicillin, 100 μg/mL
  Growth temperature: 37°C
  Growth strain: NEB Stable
  Copy number: High Copy
Gene/Insert
  Gene/Insert name: None
Terms and licenses: Academic/Nonprofit Terms; Industry Terms: Not Available to Industry
Depositor comments: Please note that eGFP may not be monomeric and therefore may affect protein localization studies. Please visit https://www.biorxiv.org/content/10.1101/2021.01.08.425881v1 for bioRxiv preprint.
How to cite: pMY-MCS-GSG-eGFP was a gift from Louis Ates & Teunis Geijtenbeek (Addgene plasmid # 163350 ; http://n2t.net/addgene:163350 ; RRID:Addgene_163350)
